Addgene plasmid #100608: AAEL005635-Cas9
Purpose: The promoter of AAEL005635 drive expression of Streptococcus pyogenes Cas9 gene in Aedes aegypti
Depositing lab: Omar Akbari. Depositing organization: University of California, Riverside. Publication: Germline Cas9 expression yields highly efficient genome engineering in a major worldwide disease vector, Aedes aegypti. Li M, Bui M, Yang T, Bowman CS, White BJ, Akbari OS. Proc Natl Acad Sci U S A. 2017 Nov 14. pii: 201711538. doi: 10.1073/pnas.1711538114. PubMed 29138316.
Backbone
  Vector backbone: PiggyBac
  Backbone size w/o insert (bp): 5246
  Total vector size (bp): 15788
  Vector type: Insect Expression, CRISPR
Growth in bacteria
  Bacterial resistance: Ampicillin, 100 μg/mL
  Growth temperature: 37°C
  Growth strain: DH5alpha
  Copy number: High Copy
Gene/Insert 1
  Gene/Insert name: AAEL005635-hspcas9-GFP
  Species: Aedes aegypti, Streptococcus pyogenes
  Insert size (bp): 8768
  Promoter: AAEL005635
  Tag / fusion protein: GFP (C terminal on insert)
  Cloning method: Gibson Cloning
  Sequencing primers: 5′ CGACGGTCACGGCGGGCATGTCGACGCGGCCGCATGTGAATCAACATTAGGTTGTCATGA; 3′ AAAAGTTGGTGGTGGGGAGGCCACCGAGTATGGGCGCGCCCCGGCCGTTAACTCGAATCG
Gene/Insert 2
  Gene/Insert name: Opie2-dsRed
  Species: S. cerevisiae (budding yeast)
  Insert size (bp): 926
  Promoter: Opie2
  Tag / fusion protein: dsRED (C terminal on insert)
  Cloning method: Gibson Cloning
  Sequencing primers: 5′ GGATAGCGATTCGAGTTAACGGCCGGGgcgcgcccatactcggtggcctccccacca; 3′ AACATTGTCAGATCCGAGATCGGCCGGCCTAGAAGCTTTAAGATACATTGATGAGTTTGGAC
Terms and licenses: Academic/Nonprofit Terms; Industry Terms: Not Available to Industry
How to cite: AAEL005635-Cas9 was a gift from Omar Akbari (Addgene plasmid # 100608 ; http://n2t.net/addgene:100608 ; RRID:Addgene_100608)
