[The description below was written by a language model from this plasmid's Addgene catalogue record and pLannotate feature annotations shown in this document.]
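Description:
AAEL005635-Cas9 is a piggyBac transposon-based insect expression and CRISPR plasmid of roughly 15.8 kb, built to express Streptococcus pyogenes Cas9 in the mosquito Aedes aegypti. It is propagated in E. coli as a high-copy plasmid, using a ColE1/pUC-type origin and an ampicillin resistance gene (β-lactamase under its own promoter). Remnants of pUC cloning sequence (lac promoter/operator, lacZα and MCS fragments) are also present. The annotation tool does not label the piggyBac terminal repeats. It does find short baculovirus-derived fragments (FP25, LEF-9) of the kind that commonly flank piggyBac arms in these backbones, although the record does not explain them.

The main payload is a Cas9 open reading frame driven, according to the catalogue, by the promoter of the Aedes aegypti gene AAEL005635. This promoter is not annotated in the feature table, and presumably lies upstream of the Cas9 coding sequence. Cas9 is followed by a nucleoplasmin bipartite nuclear localization signal and then EGFP. The catalogue lists GFP as a C-terminal tag, and the short gap between the NLS and EGFP is unannotated, so the nature of the linker is not stated. A P74 fragment downstream of EGFP may be a baculovirus-derived 3' region.

A second cassette places DsRed under the constitutive OpIE-2 baculovirus immediate-early promoter with an SV40 polyadenylation signal, giving a red fluorescent marker for identifying transgenic animals. The catalogue's listing of budding yeast as the species for this insert appears to be an error. A φC31 attB site is also present and could permit integrase-mediated site-specific recombination.

The associated publication concerns germline Cas9 expression in Aedes aegypti. This is consistent with using the plasmid to generate stable Cas9-expressing mosquito strains by transposition, as a platform for efficient genome editing.
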