Features (pLannotate 1.2.2; 25 found; start..end, strand, type, name):
   1022..2623    +  CDS            Cas9(N): N-terminal portion of Streptococcus pyogenes Cas9 (Zetsche et al., 2015)
   2624..5122    +  CDS            Cas9(C): C-terminal portion of Streptococcus pyogenes Cas9 (Zetsche et al., 2015)
   5123..5170    +  CDS            nucleoplasmin NLS: bipartite nuclear localization signal from nucleoplasmin
   5225..5944    +  CDS            EGFP: the original enhanced GFP (Yang et al., 1996) mammalian codon-optimized
   5972..6736    -  CDS            P74 (fragment): PIF0_NPVAC - Experimental evidence at protein level: Swiss-Prot protein existence level 1. Plays an essential role for oral infectivity of occlusion- derived virus (ODV) and functions also in host midgut attachment and fusion by binding to a specific host receptor. From Autographa californica nuclear polyhedrosis virus (AcMNPV).
   6639..7099    +  promoter       OpIE-2 promoter (fragment): immediate-early gene 2 from the Orgyia pseudotsugata multicapsid nucleopolyhedrovirus; strong constitutive baculovirus promoter for insect cell expression
   7113..7178    +  CDS            IE2 (fragment): VIE2_NPVOP - Protein inferred from homology: Swiss-Prot protein existence level 3. RING-finger E3 ubiquitin ligase that plays an important regulatory role during the initial stages of infection. Migrates to specific nuclear foci early in infection supposely to prepare the sites for viral replication by targeting and ubiquitinating host proteins. From Orgyia pseudotsugata multicapsid polyhedrosis virus (OpMNPV).
   7179..7859    +  CDS            DsRed1: wild-type DsRed mammalian codon-optimized
   7867..7950    +  CDS            large T antigen (fragment): large T antigen from SV40 (simian virus 40)
   7973..8094    +  polyA_signal   SV40 poly(A) signal: SV40 polyadenylation signal
   8797..8937    +  CDS            FP (fragment): FP25_NPVAC - Experimental evidence at protein level: Swiss-Prot protein existence level 1. From Autographa californica nuclear polyhedrosis virus (AcMNPV).
   8930..8968    -  misc_feature   MCS (fragment): pUC18/19 multiple cloning site
   8999..9021    -  protein_bind   lac operator (fragment): The lac repressor binds to the lac operator to inhibit transcription in E. coli. This inhibition can be relieved by adding lactose or isopropyl-β-D-thiogalactopyranoside (IPTG). lac repressor encoded by lacI
   9025..9055    -  promoter       lac promoter: promoter for the E. coli lac operon
   9070..9091    -  protein_bind   CAP binding site: CAP binding activates transcription in the presence of cAMP. E. coli catabolite activator protein
   9104..9196    -  CDS            lacI (fragment): lac repressor; lacI; The lac repressor binds to the lac operator to inhibit transcription in E. coli. This inhibition can be relieved by adding lactose or isopropyl-β-D-thiogalactopyranoside (IPTG).
   9379..9967    -  rep_origin     ori: high-copy-number ColE1/pMB1/pBR322/pUC origin of replication
  10138..10998   -  CDS            AmpR: β-lactamase; bla; confers resistance to ampicillin, carbenicillin, and related antibiotics
  10999..11103   -  promoter       AmpR promoter: bla
  11198..11233   +  CDS            rop (fragment): Rop protein, which maintains plasmids at low copy number; rop
  11335..11434   +  misc_feature   bom (fragment): basis of mobility region from pBR322
  11440..11594   -  CDS            lacZα (fragment): LacZα fragment of β-galactosidase; lacZ fragment
  11598..12065   -  CDS            LEF-9 (fragment): LEF9_NPVAC - Experimental evidence at protein level: Swiss-Prot protein existence level 1. Component of the viral DNA-dependent RNA polymerase which is composed of four equimolar subunits of LEF-4, LEF-8, LEF-9, and p47. Plays an essential role in late and very late gene expression. From Autographa californica nuclear polyhedrosis virus (AcMNPV).
  12092..12295   +  CDS            FP (fragment): FP25_NPVAC - Experimental evidence at protein level: Swiss-Prot protein existence level 1. From Autographa californica nuclear polyhedrosis virus (AcMNPV).
  13393..13462   +  protein_bind   attB: attB site for the φC31 integrase (Groth et al., 2000) phage φC31 integrase
>Addgene plasmid #100608 | AAEL005635-Cas9 | addgene full sequence | sequence record 193541 | Addgene NGS Result
TCGACATAGACGTTCATGAATCGATCCATAATTTTAAACACACGGATCAAGCGTGTGGATTTTTTTCAGT
GGGGGGTGGGTGGGTGTCCTCGTGGTGTTACGGCTCATACAAAATTTGTAAACTATTCATATAAAAAGCG
TTACGAGGGGGTGGGTGGGTGTCGAAAATGGCCATTTTTGGCGTTATGAAATTTGTGAATAAACCCATAG
TTTATTTCGAATACAATACTTTTCACTTTCACAGCCATAAAAAGGACGGGCTGCATTTGAAGTTTCATGA
CAGTCGAATCTGGACTGCATGGGCTCATTCGCAAATTTTATAACGCTGGAGGGGGTGGATGGGTGTCCTA
GGGTTGTTACAGCTCATACAAAATTCGAAAAACATTCATACAAAATGGGTTACGAGGGGGTGGGTAGGTA
TGGAAAATGACCATTTTCGGCGTTATGAAATTTGTTGATATACCCAGACGTTGATATATATTTTTCCTCT
GAGCGAGTCTCTCTCAGGTTCCAACCAGCGAATCCCCGCTGTAACAAGCTTCGACTGTACTTTGGCCACC
AGCCGCGTAAAAGCTTCATGAACGAGCTCCTTCGCTCTGATGCATGCGCAGTCACAGGGGCTCCAGCTGT
CAAATCATCCGGCAAAACCGAACTCAAAACAAAACGTGTTTGTGTGTTTCGTGTGTTTCCGCGCGTTGCT
TTCTCTTGGATAATTTCACAAAGTTTTCGTGAATTGTGCCGTAAAAATCGTGTTAATTCAACAGAATATT
TTCTGTAATTGTTTGCCAGACGCACACTGTTTGCACGTAAGTAAAAATCCACAAAGATTGTCAAAATTCT
ATCAAGTTTTTACCGCAAAGTCTTACGTCCCTCAGAAGGCTCCACCCTGGGGAAACTCGAGATGGACTAT
AAGGACCACGACGGAGACTACAAGGATCATGATATTGATTACAAAGACGATGACGATAAGATGGCCCCAA
AGAAGAAGCGGAAGGTCGGTATCCACGGAGTCCCAGCAGCCGACAAGAAGTACAGCATCGGCCTGGACAT
CGGCACCAACTCTGTGGGCTGGGCCGTGATCACCGACGAGTACAAGGTGCCCAGCAAGAAATTCAAGGTG
CTGGGCAACACCGACCGGCACAGCATCAAGAAGAACCTGATCGGAGCCCTGCTGTTCGACAGCGGCGAAA
CAGCCGAGGCCACCCGGCTGAAGAGAACCGCCAGAAGAAGATACACCAGACGGAAGAACCGGATCTGCTA
TCTGCAAGAGATCTTCAGCAACGAGATGGCCAAGGTGGACGACAGCTTCTTCCACAGACTGGAAGAGTCC
TTCCTGGTGGAAGAGGATAAGAAGCACGAGCGGCACCCCATCTTCGGCAACATCGTGGACGAGGTGGCCT
ACCACGAGAAGTACCCCACCATCTACCACCTGAGAAAGAAACTGGTGGACAGCACCGACAAGGCCGACCT
GCGGCTGATCTATCTGGCCCTGGCCCACATGATCAAGTTCCGGGGCCACTTCCTGATCGAGGGCGACCTG
AACCCCGACAACAGCGACGTGGACAAGCTGTTCATCCAGCTGGTGCAGACCTACAACCAGCTGTTCGAGG
AAAACCCCATCAACGCCAGCGGCGTGGACGCCAAGGCCATCCTGTCTGCCAGACTGAGCAAGAGCAGACG
GCTGGAAAATCTGATCGCCCAGCTGCCCGGCGAGAAGAAGAATGGCCTGTTCGGAAACCTGATTGCCCTG
AGCCTGGGCCTGACCCCCAACTTCAAGAGCAACTTCGACCTGGCCGAGGATGCCAAACTGCAGCTGAGCA
AGGACACCTACGACGACGACCTGGACAACCTGCTGGCCCAGATCGGCGACCAGTACGCCGACCTGTTTCT
GGCCGCCAAGAACCTGTCCGACGCCATCCTGCTGAGCGACATCCTGAGAGTGAACACCGAGATCACCAAG
GCCCCCCTGAGCGCCTCTATGATCAAGAGATACGACGAGCACCACCAGGACCTGACCCTGCTGAAAGCTC
TCGTGCGGCAGCAGCTGCCTGAGAAGTACAAAGAGATTTTCTTCGACCAGAGCAAGAACGGCTACGCCGG
CTACATTGACGGCGGAGCCAGCCAGGAAGAGTTCTACAAGTTCATCAAGCCCATCCTGGAAAAGATGGAC
GGCACCGAGGAACTGCTCGTGAAGCTGAACAGAGAGGACCTGCTGCGGAAGCAGCGGACCTTCGACAACG
GCAGCATCCCCCACCAGATCCACCTGGGAGAGCTGCACGCCATTCTGCGGCGGCAGGAAGATTTTTACCC
ATTCCTGAAGGACAACCGGGAAAAGATCGAGAAGATCCTGACCTTCCGCATCCCCTACTACGTGGGCCCT
CTGGCCAGGGGAAACAGCAGATTCGCCTGGATGACCAGAAAGAGCGAGGAAACCATCACCCCCTGGAACT
TCGAGGAAGTGGTGGACAAGGGCGCTTCCGCCCAGAGCTTCATCGAGCGGATGACCAACTTCGATAAGAA
CCTGCCCAACGAGAAGGTGCTGCCCAAGCACAGCCTGCTGTACGAGTACTTCACCGTGTATAACGAGCTG
ACCAAAGTGAAATACGTGACCGAGGGAATGAGAAAGCCCGCCTTCCTGAGCGGCGAGCAGAAAAAGGCCA
TCGTGGACCTGCTGTTCAAGACCAACCGGAAAGTGACCGTGAAGCAGCTGAAAGAGGACTACTTCAAGAA
AATCGAGTGCTTCGACTCCGTGGAAATCTCCGGCGTGGAAGATCGGTTCAACGCCTCCCTGGGCACATAC
CACGATCTGCTGAAAATTATCAAGGACAAGGACTTCCTGGACAATGAGGAAAACGAGGACATTCTGGAAG
ATATCGTGCTGACCCTGACACTGTTTGAGGACAGAGAGATGATCGAGGAACGGCTGAAAACCTATGCCCA
CCTGTTCGACGACAAAGTGATGAAGCAGCTGAAGCGGCGGAGATACACCGGCTGGGGCAGGCTGAGCCGG
AAGCTGATCAACGGCATCCGGGACAAGCAGTCCGGCAAGACAATCCTGGATTTCCTGAAGTCCGACGGCT
TCGCCAACAGAAACTTCATGCAGCTGATCCACGACGACAGCCTGACCTTTAAAGAGGACATCCAGAAAGC
CCAGGTGTCCGGCCAGGGCGATAGCCTGCACGAGCACATTGCCAATCTGGCCGGCAGCCCCGCCATTAAG
AAGGGCATCCTGCAGACAGTGAAGGTGGTGGACGAGCTCGTGAAAGTGATGGGCCGGCACAAGCCCGAGA
ACATCGTGATCGAAATGGCCAGAGAGAACCAGACCACCCAGAAGGGACAGAAGAACAGCCGCGAGAGAAT
GAAGCGGATCGAAGAGGGCATCAAAGAGCTGGGCAGCCAGATCCTGAAAGAACACCCCGTGGAAAACACC
CAGCTGCAGAACGAGAAGCTGTACCTGTACTACCTGCAGAATGGGCGGGATATGTACGTGGACCAGGAAC
TGGACATCAACCGGCTGTCCGACTACGATGTGGACCATATCGTGCCTCAGAGCTTTCTGAAGGACGACTC
CATCGACAACAAGGTGCTGACCAGAAGCGACAAGAACCGGGGCAAGAGCGACAACGTGCCCTCCGAAGAG
GTCGTGAAGAAGATGAAGAACTACTGGCGGCAGCTGCTGAACGCCAAGCTGATTACCCAGAGAAAGTTCG
ACAATCTGACCAAGGCCGAGAGAGGCGGCCTGAGCGAACTGGATAAGGCCGGCTTCATCAAGAGACAGCT
GGTGGAAACCCGGCAGATCACAAAGCACGTGGCACAGATCCTGGACTCCCGGATGAACACTAAGTACGAC
GAGAATGACAAGCTGATCCGGGAAGTGAAAGTGATCACCCTGAAGTCCAAGCTGGTGTCCGATTTCCGGA
AGGATTTCCAGTTTTACAAAGTGCGCGAGATCAACAACTACCACCACGCCCACGACGCCTACCTGAACGC
CGTCGTGGGAACCGCCCTGATCAAAAAGTACCCTAAGCTGGAAAGCGAGTTCGTGTACGGCGACTACAAG
GTGTACGACGTGCGGAAGATGATCGCCAAGAGCGAGCAGGAAATCGGCAAGGCTACCGCCAAGTACTTCT
TCTACAGCAACATCATGAACTTTTTCAAGACCGAGATTACCCTGGCCAACGGCGAGATCCGGAAGCGGCC
TCTGATCGAGACAAACGGCGAAACCGGGGAGATCGTGTGGGATAAGGGCCGGGATTTTGCCACCGTGCGG
AAAGTGCTGAGCATGCCCCAAGTGAATATCGTGAAAAAGACCGAGGTGCAGACAGGCGGCTTCAGCAAAG
AGTCTATCCTGCCCAAGAGGAACAGCGATAAGCTGATCGCCAGAAAGAAGGACTGGGACCCTAAGAAGTA
CGGCGGCTTCGACAGCCCCACCGTGGCCTATTCTGTGCTGGTGGTGGCCAAAGTGGAAAAGGGCAAGTCC
AAGAAACTGAAGAGTGTGAAAGAGCTGCTGGGGATCACCATCATGGAAAGAAGCAGCTTCGAGAAGAATC
CCATCGACTTTCTGGAAGCCAAGGGCTACAAAGAAGTGAAAAAGGACCTGATCATCAAGCTGCCTAAGTA
CTCCCTGTTCGAGCTGGAAAACGGCCGGAAGAGAATGCTGGCCTCTGCCGGCGAACTGCAGAAGGGAAAC
GAACTGGCCCTGCCCTCCAAATATGTGAACTTCCTGTACCTGGCCAGCCACTATGAGAAGCTGAAGGGCT
CCCCCGAGGATAATGAGCAGAAACAGCTGTTTGTGGAACAGCACAAGCACTACCTGGACGAGATCATCGA
GCAGATCAGCGAGTTCTCCAAGAGAGTGATCCTGGCCGACGCTAATCTGGACAAAGTGCTGTCCGCCTAC
AACAAGCACCGGGATAAGCCCATCAGAGAGCAGGCCGAGAATATCATCCACCTGTTTACCCTGACCAATC
TGGGAGCCCCTGCCGCCTTCAAGTACTTTGACACCACCATCGACCGGAAGAGGTACACCAGCACCAAAGA
GGTGCTGGACGCCACCCTGATCCACCAGAGCATCACCGGCCTGTACGAGACACGGATCGACCTGTCTCAG
CTGGGAGGCGACAAAAGGCCGGCGGCCACGAAAAAGGCCGGCCAGGCAAAAAAGAAAAAGGAGGGCAGAG
GAAGTCTTCTAACATGCGGTGACGTGGAGGAGAATCCCGGCCCTATGGTGAGCAAGGGCGAGGAGCTGTT
CACCGGGGTGGTGCCCATCCTGGTCGAGCTGGACGGCGACGTAAACGGCCACAAGTTCAGCGTGTCCGGC
GAGGGCGAGGGCGATGCCACCTACGGCAAGCTGACCCTGAAGTTCATCTGCACCACCAGCAAGCTGCCCG
TGCCCTGGCCCACCCTCGTGACCACCCTGACCTACGGCGTGCAGTGCTTCAGCCGCTACCCCGACCACAT
GAAGCAGCACGACTTCTTCAAGTCCGCCATGCCCGAAGGCTACGTCCAGGAGCGCACCATCTTCTTCAAG
GACGACGGCAACTACAAGACCCGCGCCGAGGTGAAGTTCGAGGGCGACACCCTGGTGAACCGCATCGAGC
TGAAGGGCATCGACTTCAAGGAGGACGGCAACATCCTGGGGCACAAGCTGGAGTACAACTACAACAGCCA
CAACGTCTATATCATGGCCGACAAGCAGAAGAACGGCATCAAGGTGAACTTCAAGATCCGCCACAACATC
GAGGACGGCAGCGTGCAGCTCGCCGACCACTACCAGCAGAACACCCCCATCGGCGACGGCCCCGTGCTGC
TGCCCGACAACCACTACCTGAGCACCCAGTCCGCCCTGAGCAAAGACCCCAACGAGAAGCGCGATCACAT
GGTCCTGCTGGAGTTCGTGACCGCCGCCGGGATCACTCTCGGCATGGACGAGCTGTACAAGTAATTAATT
AACTAGAATGAATCGTTTTTAAAATAACAAATCAATTGTTTTATAATATTCGTACGATTCTTTGATTATG
TAATAAAATGTGATCATTAGGAAGATTACGAAAAATATAAAAAATATGAGTTCTGTGTGTATAACAAATG
CTGTAAACGCCACAATTGTGTTTGTTGCAAATAAACCCATGATTATTTGATTAAAATTGTTGTTTTCTTT
GTTCATAGACAATAGTGTGTTTTGCCTAAACGTGTACTGCATAAACTCCATGCGAGTGTATAGCGAGCTA
GTGGCTAACGCTTGCCCCACCAAAGTAGATTCGTCAAAATCCTCAATTTCATCACCCTCCTCCAAGTTTA
ACATTTGGCCGTCGGAATTAACTTCTAAAGATGCCACATAATCTAATAAATGAAATAGAGATTCAAACGT
GGCGTCATCGTCCGTTTCGACCATTTCCGAAAAGAACTCGGGCATAAACTCTATGATTTCTCTGGACGTG
GTGTTGTCGAAACTCTCAAAGTACGCAGTCAGGAACGTGCGCGACATGTCGTCGGGAAACTCGCGCGGAA
ACATGTTGTTGTAACCGAACGGGTCCCATAGCGCCAAAACCAAATCTGCCAGCGTCAATAGAATGAGCAC
GATGCCGACAATGGAGCTGGCTTGGATAGCGATTCGAGTTAACGGCCGGGGCGCGCCCATACTCGGTGGC
CTCCCCACCACCAACTTTTTTGCACTGCAAAAAAACACGCTTTTGCACGCGGGCCCATACATAGTACAAA
CTCTACGTTTCGTAGACTATTTTACATAAATAGTCTACACCGTTGTATACGCTCCAAATACACTACCACA
CATTGAACCTTTTTGCAGTGCAAAAAAGTACGTGTCGGCAGTCACGTAGGCCGGCCTTATCGGGTCGCGT
CCTGTCACGTACGAATCACATTATCGGACCGGACGAGTGTTGTCTTATCGTGACAGGACGCCAGCTTCCT
GTGTTGCTAACCGCAGCCGGACGCAACTCCTTATCGGAACAGGACGCGCCTCCATATCAGCCGCGCGTTA
TCTCATGCGCGTGACCGGACACGAGGCGCCCGTCCCGCTTATCGCGCCTATAAATACAGCCCGCAACGAT
CTGGTAAACACAGTTGAACAGCATCTGTTACAGCGACACAACATGAGCCGGTCCAACAACGCCAACGCGC
CCACGCCATCCAACCGCCGCCGCAACCTGTCTCTGGTGATGGTGCGCTCCTCCAAGAACGTCATCAAGGA
GTTCATGCGCTTCAAGGTGCGCATGGAGGGCACCGTGAACGGCCACGAGTTCGAGATCGAGGGCGAGGGC
GAGGGCCGCCCCTACGAGGGCCACAACACCGTGAAGCTGAAGGTGACCAAGGGCGGCCCCCTGCCCTTCG
CCTGGGACATCCTGTCCCCCCAGTTCCAGTACGGCTCCAAGGTGTACGTGAAGCACCCCGCCGACATCCC
CGACTACAAGAAGCTGTCCTTCCCCGAGGGCTTCAAGTGGGAGCGCGTGATGAACTTCGAGGACGGCGGC
GTGGTGACCGTGACCCAGGACTCCTCCCTGCAGGACGGCTGCTTCATCTACAAGGTGAAGTTCATCGGCG
TGAACTTCCCCTCCGACGGCCCCGTAATGCAGAAGAAGACCATGGGCTGGGAGGCCTCCACCGAGCGCCT
GTACCCCCGCGACGGCGTGCTGAAGGGCGAGATCCACAAGGCCCTGAAGCTGAAGGACGGCGGCCACTAC
CTGGTGGAGTTCAAGTCCATCTACATGGCCAAGAAGCCCGTGCAGCTGCCCGGCTACTACTACGTGGACT
CCAAGCTGGACATCACCTCCCACAACGAGGACTACACCATCGTGGAGCAGTACGAGCGCACCGAGGGCCG
CCACCACCTGTTCCTGTAGGACTCTAGATCATAATCAGCCATACCACATTTGTAGAGGTTTTACTTGCTT
TAAAAAACCTCCCACACCTCCCCCTGAACCTGAAACATAAAATGAATGCAATTGTTGTTGTTAACTTGTT
TATTGCAGCTTATAATGGTTACAAATAAAGCAATAGCATCACAAATTTCACAAATAAAGCATTTTTTTCA
CTGCATTCTAGTTGTGGTTTGTCCAAACTCATCAATGTATCTTAAAGCTTCTAGGCCGGCCGATCTCGGA
TCTGACAATGTTCAGTGCAGAGACTCGGCTACGCCTCGTGGACTTTGAAGTTGACCAACAATGTTTATTC
TTACCTCTAATAGTCCTCTGTGGCAAGGTCAAGATTCTGTTAGAAGCCAATGAAGAACCTGGTTGTTCAA
TAACATTTTGTTCGTCTAATATTTCACTACCGCTTGACGTTGGCTGCACTTCATGTACCTCATCTATAAA
CGCTTCTTCTGTATCGCTCTGGACGTCATCTTCACTTACGTGATCTGATATTTCACTGTCAGAATCCTCA
CCAACAAGCTCGTCATCGCTTTGCAGAAGAGCAGAGAGGATATGCTCATCGTCTAAAGAACTACCCATTT
TATTATATATTAGTCACGATATCTATAACAAGAAAATATATATATAATAAGTTATCACGTAAGTAGAACA
TGAAATAACAATATAATTATCGTATGAGTTAAATCTTAAAAGTCACGTAAAAGATAATCATGCGTCATTT
TGACTCACGCGGTCGTTATAGTTCAAAATCAGTGACACTTACCGCATTGACAAGCACGCCTCACGGGAGC
TCCAAGCGGCGACTGAGATGTCCTAAATGCACAGCGACGGATTCGCGCTATTTAGAAAGAGAGAGCAATA
TTTCAAGAATGCATGCGTCAATTTTACGCAGACTATCTTTCTAGGGTTAAAAAAGATTTGCGCTTTACTC
GACCTAAACTTTAAACACGTCATAGAATCTTCGTTTGACAAAAACCACATTGTGGCCAAGCTGTGTGACG
CGACGCGCGCTAAAGAATGGCAAACCAAGTCGCGCGAGCGTCGACTCTAGAGGATCCCCGGGTACCGAGC
TCGAATTCGTAATCATGTCATAGCTGTTTCCTGTGTGAAATTGTTATCCGCTCACAATTCCACACAACAT
ACGAGCCGGAAGCATAAAGTGTAAAGCCTGGGGTGCCTAATGAGTGAGCTAACTCACATTAATTGCGTTG
CGCTCACTGCCCGCTTTCCAGTCGGGAAACCTGTCGTGCCAGCTGCATTAATGAATCGGCCAACGCGCGG
GGAGAGGCGGTTTGCGTATTGGGCGCTCTTCCGCTTCCTCGCTCACTGACTCGCTGCGCTCGGTCGTTCG
GCTGCGGCGAGCGGTATCAGCTCACTCAAAGGCGGTAATACGGTTATCCACAGAATCAGGGGATAACGCA
GGAAAGAACATGTGAGCAAAAGGCCAGCAAAAGGCCAGGAACCGTAAAAAGGCCGCGTTGCTGGCGTTTT
TCCATAGGCTCCGCCCCCCTGACGAGCATCACAAAAATCGACGCTCAAGTCAGAGGTGGCGAAACCCGAC
AGGACTATAAAGATACCAGGCGTTTCCCCCTGGAAGCTCCCTCGTGCGCTCTCCTGTTCCGACCCTGCCG
CTTACCGGATACCTGTCCGCCTTTCTCCCTTCGGGAAGCGTGGCGCTTTCTCATAGCTCACGCTGTAGGT
ATCTCAGTTCGGTGTAGGTCGTTCGCTCCAAGCTGGGCTGTGTGCACGAACCCCCCGTTCAGCCCGACCG
CTGCGCCTTATCCGGTAACTATCGTCTTGAGTCCAACCCGGTAAGACACGACTTATCGCCACTGGCAGCA
GCCACTGGTAACAGGATTAGCAGAGCGAGGTATGTAGGCGGTGCTACAGAGTTCTTGAAGTGGTGGCCTA
ACTACGGCTACACTAGAAGAACAGTATTTGGTATCTGCGCTCTGCTGAAGCCAGTTACCTTCGGAAAAAG
AGTTGGTAGCTCTTGATCCGGCAAACAAACCACCGCTGGTAGCGGTGGTTTTTTTGTTTGCAAGCAGCAG
ATTACGCGCAGAAAAAAAGGATCTCAAGAAGATCCTTTGATCTTTTCTACGGGGTCTGACGCTCAGTGGA
ACGAAAACTCACGTTAAGGGATTTTGGTCATGAGATTATCAAAAAGGATCTTCACCTAGATCCTTTTAAA
TTAAAAATGAAGTTTTAAATCAATCTAAAGTATATATGAGTAAACTTGGTCTGACAGTTACCAATGCTTA
ATCAGTGAGGCACCTATCTCAGCGATCTGTCTATTTCGTTCATCCATAGTTGCCTGACTCCCCGTCGTGT
AGATAACTACGATACGGGAGGGCTTACCATCTGGCCCCAGTGCTGCAATGATACCGCGAGACCCACGCTC
ACCGGCTCCAGATTTATCAGCAATAAACCAGCCAGCCGGAAGGGCCGAGCGCAGAAGTGGTCCTGCAACT
TTATCCGCCTCCATCCAGTCTATTAATTGTTGCCGGGAAGCTAGAGTAAGTAGTTCGCCAGTTAATAGTT
TGCGCAACGTTGTTGCCATTGCTACAGGCATCGTGGTGTCACGCTCGTCGTTTGGTATGGCTTCATTCAG
CTCCGGTTCCCAACGATCAAGGCGAGTTACATGATCCCCCATGTTGTGCAAAAAAGCGGTTAGCTCCTTC
GGTCCTCCGATCGTTGTCAGAAGTAAGTTGGCCGCAGTGTTATCACTCATGGTTATGGCAGCACTGCATA
ATTCTCTTACTGTCATGCCATCCGTAAGATGCTTTTCTGTGACTGGTGAGTACTCAACCAAGTCATTCTG
AGAATAGTGTATGCGGCGACCGAGTTGCTCTTGCCCGGCGTCAATACGGGATAATACCGCGCCACATAGC
AGAACTTTAAAAGTGCTCATCATTGGAAAACGTTCTTCGGGGCGAAAACTCTCAAGGATCTTACCGCTGT
TGAGATCCAGTTCGATGTAACCCACTCGTGCACCCAACTGATCTTCAGCATCTTTTACTTTCACCAGCGT
TTCTGGGTGAGCAAAAACAGGAAGGCAAAATGCCGCAAAAAAGGGAATAAGGGCGACACGGAAATGTTGA
ATACTCATACTCTTCCTTTTTCAATATTATTGAAGCATTTATCAGGGTTATTGTCTCATGAGCGGATACA
TATTTGAATGTATTTAGAAAAATAAACAAATAGGGGTTCCGCGCACATTTCCCCGAAAAGTGCCACCTGA
CGTCTAAGAAACCATTATTATCATGACATTAACCTATAAAAATAGGCGTATCACGAGGCCCTTTCGTCTC
GCGCGTTTCGGTGATGACGGTGAAAACCTCTGACACATGCAGCTCCCGGAGACGGTCACAGCTTGTCTGT
AAGCGGATGCCGGGAGCAGACAAGCCCGTCAGGGCGCGTCAGCGGGTGTTGGCGGGTGTCGGGGCTGGCT
TAACTATGCGGCATCAGAGCAGATTGTACTGAGAGTGCACCATATGCGGTGTGAAATACCGCACAGATGC
GTAAGGAGAAAATACCGCATCAGGCGCCATTCGCCATTCAGGCTGCGCAACTGTTGGGAAGGGCGATCGG
TGCGGGCCTCTTCGCTATTACGCCAGCTGGCGAAAGGGGGATGTGCTGCAAGGCGATTAAGTTGGGTAAC
GCCAGGGTTTTCCCAGTCACGACGTTGTAAAACGACGGCCAGTGCCAAGCTTTGTTTAAAAATATAACAA
AATTGTGATCCCACAAAATGAAGTGGGGCAAAATCAAATAATTAATAGTGTCCGTAAACTTGTTGGTCTT
CAACTTTTTGAGGAACACGTTGGACGGCAAATCCGTGACTATAACACAAGTTGATTTAATAATTTTAGCC
AACACGTCGGGCTGCGTGTTTTTTGCCGACGCGTCTGTGTACACGTTGATTAACTGGTCGATTAAACTGT
TGAAATAATTTAATTTTTGGTTCTTCTTTAAATCTGTGATGAAATTTTTTAAAATAACTTTAAATTCTTC
ATTGGTAAAAAATGCCACGTTTTGCAACTTGTGAGGGTCTAATATGAGGTCAAACTCAGTAGGAGTTTTA
TCCAAAAAAGAAAACATGATTACGTCTGTACACGAACGCGTATTAACGCAGAGTGCAAAGTATAAGAGGG
TTAAAAAATATATTTTACGCACCATATACGCATCGGGTTGATATCGTTAATATGGATCAATTTGAACAGT
TGATTAACGTGTCTCTGCTCAAGTCTTTGATCAAAACGCAAATCGACGAAAATGTGTCGGACAATATCAA
GTCGATGAGCGAAAAACTAAAAAGGCTAGAATACGACAATCTCACAGACAGCGTTGAGATATACGGTATT
CACGACAGCAGGCTGAATAATAAAAAAATTAGAAACTATTATTTAACCCTAGAAAGATAATCATATTGTG
ACGTACGTTAAAGATAATCATGCGTAAAATTGACGCATGTGTTTTATCGGTCTGTATATCGAGGTTTATT
TATTAATTTGAATAGATATTAAGTTTTATTATATTTACACTTACATACTAATAATAAATTCAACAAACAA
TTTATTTATGTTTATTTATTTATTAAAAAAAAACAAAAACTCAAAATTTCTTCTATAAAGTAACAAAACT
TTTAAACATTCTCTCTTTTACAAAAATAAACTTATTTTGTACTTTAAAAACAGTCATGTTGTATTATAAA
ATAAGTAATTAGCTTAACTTATACATAATAGAAACAAATTATACTTATTAGTCAGTCAGAAACAACTTTG
GCACATATCAATATTATGCTCTCGACAAATAACTTTTTTGCATTTTTTGCACGATGCATTTGCCTTTCGC
CTTATTTTAGAGGGGCAGTAAGTACAGTAAGTACGTTTTTTCATTACTGGCTCTTCAGTACTGTCATCTG
ATGTACCAGGCACTTCATTTGGCAAAATATTAGAGATATTATCGCGCAAATATCTCTTCAAAGTAGGAGC
TTCTAAACGCTTACGCATAAACGATGACGTCAGGCTCATGTAAAGGTTTCTCATAAATTTTTTGCGACTT
TGAACCTTTTCTCCCTTGCTACTGACATTATGGCTGTATATAATAAAAGAATTTATGCAGGCAATGTTTA
TCATTCCGTACAATAATGCCATAGGCCACCTATTCGTCTTCCTACTGCAGGTCATCACAGAACACATTTG
GTCTAGCGTGTCCACTCCGCCTTTAGTTTGATTATAATACATAACCATTTGCGGTTTACCGGTACTTTCG
TTGATAGAAGCATCCTCATCACAAGATGATAATAAGTATACCATCTTAGCTGGCTTCGGTTTATATGAGA
CGAGAGTAAGGGGTCCGTCAAAACAAAACATCGATGTTCCCACTGGCCTGGAGCGACTGTTTTTCAGTAC
TTCCGGTATCTCGCGTTTGTTTGATCGCACGGTTCCCACAATGGTTAATTCGAGCTCGCCCGGGGTCCTA
GGTCGACGATGTAGGTCACGGTCTCGAAGCCGCGGTGCGGGTGCCAGGGCGTGCCCTTGGGCTCCCCGGG
CGCGTACTCCACCTCACCCATCTGGTCCATCATGATGAACGGGTCGAGGTGGCGGTAGTTGATCCCGGCG
AACGCGCGGCGCACCGGGAAGCCCTCGCCCTCGAAACCGCTGGGCGCGGTGGTCACGGTGAGCACGGGAC
GTGCGACGGCGTCGGCGGGTGCGGATACGCGGGGCAGCGTCAGCGGGTTCTCGACGGTCACGGCGGGCAT
GTCGACGCGGCCGCATGTGAATCAACATTAGGTTGTCATGAGAAACAAACATGAATGTCTAAATATTAAA
TCATGAAAATGAAAACCAACTGATTTGCTTATTAAATTCTAAATGTAGTGGCTTTAGATAGTCATGTGTG
ATAGAACATGAATGTCATGAGACTGAAATAAGAAATTTGATAGAAGAAATCTTGCTCCCCAAAATATGGA
TTCGAGGCTCCTCTGCTTGTCGCAAGCTCACTTGAATTTTTTTTTTTAAAACAAATGAGTCAGCAACAAG
CGGAGCGCCGCAAATCCATAATTTGTGAAGTCTGGGATTAGCATGTTTCATTTTATTCGAAGCTGAAAGC
TAGGAAAATCTGTTAGTGGAATCCGATTTTTCTCTAACACCATGCATTACATCCAACGCTGGAAGTAATG
CATTTTATTTATAGAAAATTAGAATGAACTCCTCATATTCACTCGGACATCTTCACTAATAGAAAGAAAA
ATGACTCCGCAAATTTTCCTCTAACACTTTCAGCTTCAGAATTTGCCTCTTTACTTTGGAACATGATGAT
GACTGTCGTTCGACATGAGGTCCATCCGCAATTTAGTTCGCTATGGGTTGATCACTACCCAAGTAACCAA
TAAGCTGTTTATATCGGCACCAAGTCGGTTCTATAGTCGATTTAAAGGCTTGGTCGACAGAGCCAATTGG
AACTATATCGTAATAAACGGCTGTTATAAAGCCACTTTTGGCGAATTATTTGGCTGATAAACAGCCTACT
CGTACTGTGTCTCTGAAATGAGTGATGTCAAAATTTTATAGCAAGTGGCAAAAAAAAGAGAAAAAAAAGT
TGTGTATCTTCTGTTCGATTTTCATTTCTTTTATGCTCCCTCTGGAGACGTTTTTTAATTTCAGGCTCAA
ACTGCTGTCGTCTAAGTTCATATTAATGATTCCCGTCGCATTTTCTATCTGCTCCATCGATGCACGAGTG
GATTGGGATGCTTAACGTCGTATTTAAAAGAGAAATGTTTGCAGCGATGTGTCTATTTTTGTTCTGCTGA
ATCACGAGTGATGCTGGCGATGCCGGCAAGGCATTTGACCATATATGTATAGCAGCACAAAAGAAGCGAA
ATCAACAGAAAAAAAATTACAATCAATTTACGAATCTGTTCACATCTTTGAGCATCTTAAATTAAAACAT
TCCTGATAACGCCGTTTGTTTTGTTTTCTGCGGTGAGAGAAAAAGAGGCGGAGAGATGTGTTTCGCTCCA
TTCCCTCGCATGTTGACATTTGCGTACGATATGAAATCTCTTTCGCCGTAATCCCGATTCAGTTTTGTTT
TGGTTGATAAACGTCATGACACTAGGCCGTTTAGAAGCATTGACGGTCGTTGTGTACGGCTTATTGGCAC
AGGGCTTACAAGCACTAAAATAAAGCGTTATATACTCATATACGGCCAATATCAGTGCCTGATGGTCACA
GTGCCTATAAGCATTCGAAAATGTTTTATGAAGCTAGTAGGCACTGAAAATCCGTTAAATGTCTCATATA
CCGCTTATAACAGTGCTTGTTGGTTACTTCTTCTTCTTCTTTCTGGCGTTACGTCCCCACTGGGACAGAG
CCTGCTTCTCGGCTTAGTGTTCTTATGAGCACTTCCACAGTAATTATCTGAGAGCTTACTATGCCAATGA
CCATTTTTGCATGTGTATATCGTGTGGCAGGTACGAAGATACTCTATGCCCTGGGAAATCGAGAAAATTT
CCAACCCGAAAATATCCTCGACCGGTGGGATTCGAACCCACGACCCTCAGCTTGGTCTTGCTGAATAGCT
GCGCGTTTACCGCTACGGCTATCTGGGCCCCTGGGTAATGATTCAGAAATTTGGAACACGGCAATCGACA
GCAAGCTCATCGATTTCAAATCGACCAACTTGAATATGATGATCATGACACAAGATAATCATAAGTTAAA
CACACTGAATCCGTGTTGGGTGATGATCCATAGCACCCATAGGTTGACGCATACGAATTTGAAATGGAAA
GCTTTAGGAAATCATGTGGAAAACTATGGAATTCATGTTGTCGGTTGATGAATCAGTCCATGTAGCAAAA
CTAAAGAATTGAATGTGTAATACACATGAAGTTTGTAAGAAAATCACAACAAA
